>Addgene plasmid #142579 | TFORF0268 | addgene full sequence | sequence record 395986 | Addgene NGS Result
TTAATGTAGTCTTATGCAATACTCTTGTAGTCTTGCAACATGGTAACGATGAGTTAGCAACATGCCTTAC
AAGGAGAGAAAAAGCACCGTGCATGCCGATTGGTGGAAGTAAGGTGGTACGATCGTGCCTTATTAGGAAG
GCAACAGACGGGTCTGACATGGATTGGACGAACCACTGAATTGCCGCATTGCAGAGATATTGTATTTAAG
TGCCTAGCTCGATACATAAACGGGTCTCTCTGGTTAGACCAGATCTGAGCCTGGGAGCTCTCTGGCTAAC
TAGGGAACCCACTGCTTAAGCCTCAATAAAGCTTGCCTTGAGTGCTTCAAGTAGTGTGTGCCCGTCTGTT
GTGTGACTCTGGTAACTAGAGATCCCTCAGACCCTTTTAGTCAGTGTGGAAAATCTCTAGCAGTGGCGCC
CGAACAGGGACTTGAAAGCGAAAGGGAAACCAGAGGAGCTCTCTCGACGCAGGACTCGGCTTGCTGAAGC
GCGCACGGCAAGAGGCGAGGGGCGGCGACTGGTGAGTACGCCAAAAATTTTGACTAGCGGAGGCTAGAAG
GAGAGAGATGGGTGCGAGAGCGTCAGTATTAAGCGGGGGAGAATTAGATCGCGATGGGAAAAAATTCGGT
TAAGGCCAGGGGGAAAGAAAAAATATAAATTAAAACATATAGTATGGGCAAGCAGGGAGCTAGAACGATT
CGCAGTTAATCCTGGCCTGTTAGAAACATCAGAAGGCTGTAGACAAATACTGGGACAGCTACAACCATCC
CTTCAGACAGGATCAGAAGAACTTAGATCATTATATAATACAGTAGCAACCCTCTATTGTGTGCATCAAA
GGATAGAGATAAAAGACACCAAGGAAGCTTTAGACAAGATAGAGGAAGAGCAAAACAAAAGTAAGACCAC
CGCACAGCAAGCGGCCGCTGATCTTCAGACCTGGAGGAGGAGATATGAGGGACAATTGGAGAAGTGAATT
ATATAAATATAAAGTAGTAAAAATTGAACCATTAGGAGTAGCACCCACCAAGGCAAAGAGAAGAGTGGTG
CAGAGAGAAAAAAGAGCAGTGGGAATAGGAGCTTTGTTCCTTGGGTTCTTGGGAGCAGCAGGAAGCACTA
TGGGCGCAGCGTCAATGACGCTGACGGTACAGGCCAGACAATTATTGTCTGGTATAGTGCAGCAGCAGAA
CAATTTGCTGAGGGCTATTGAGGCGCAACAGCATCTGTTGCAACTCACAGTCTGGGGCATCAAGCAGCTC
CAGGCAAGAATCCTGGCTGTGGAAAGATACCTAAAGGATCAACAGCTCCTGGGGATTTGGGGTTGCTCTG
GAAAACTCATTTGCACCACTGCTGTGCCTTGGAATGCTAGTTGGAGTAATAAATCTCTGGAACAGATTTG
GAATCACACGACCTGGATGGAGTGGGACAGAGAAATTAACAATTACACAAGCTTAATACACTCCTTAATT
GAAGAATCGCAAAACCAGCAAGAAAAGAATGAACAAGAATTATTGGAATTAGATAAATGGGCAAGTTTGT
GGAATTGGTTTAACATAACAAATTGGCTGTGGTATATAAAATTATTCATAATGATAGTAGGAGGCTTGGT
AGGTTTAAGAATAGTTTTTGCTGTACTTTCTATAGTGAATAGAGTTAGGCAGGGATATTCACCATTATCG
TTTCAGACCCACCTCCCAACCCCGAGGGGACCCATGCATTGCATCTCAATTAGTCAGCAACCAGGTGTGG
AAAGTCCCCAGGCTCCCCAGCAGGCAGAAGTATGCAAAGCATGCGTCTCAATTAGTCAGCAACCATAGTC
CCGCCCCTAACTCCGCCCATCCCGCCCCTAACTCCGCCCAGTTCCGCCCATTCTCCGCCCCATGGCTGAC
TAATTTTTTTTATTTATGCAGAGGCCGAGGCCGCCTCGGCCTCTGAGCTATTCCAGAAGTAGTGAGGAGG
CTTTTTTGGAGGCCTAGGCTTTTGCAAAAAGCTTTCTAGAGGTACCACCGGAGCTTACCATGACCGAGTA
CAAGCCCACGGTGCGCCTCGCCACCCGCGACGACGTCCCCAGGGCCGTACGCACCCTCGCCGCCGCGTTC
GCCGACTACCCCGCCACGCGCCACACCGTCGATCCGGACCGCCACATCGAGCGGGTCACCGAGCTGCAAG
AACTCTTCCTCACGCGCGTCGGGCTCGACATCGGCAAGGTGTGGGTCGCGGACGACGGCGCCGCCGTGGC
GGTCTGGACCACGCCGGAGAGCGTCGAAGCGGGGGCGGTGTTCGCCGAGATCGGCCCGCGCATGGCCGAG
TTGAGCGGTTCCCGGCTGGCCGCGCAGCAACAGATGGAAGGCCTCCTGGCGCCGCACCGGCCCAAGGAGC
CCGCGTGGTTCCTGGCCACCGTCGGCGTCTCGCCCGACCACCAGGGCAAGGGTCTGGGCAGCGCCGTCGT
GCTCCCCGGAGTGGAGGCGGCCGAGCGCGCCGGGGTGCCCGCCTTCCTGGAGACCTCCGCGCCCCGCAAC
CTCCCCTTCTACGAGCGGCTCGGCTTCACCGTCACCGCCGACGTCGAGGTGCCCGAAGGACCGCGCACCT
GGTGCATGACCCGCAAGCCCGGTGCCAGTTAACGAATTCTAGATCTTGAGACAAATGGCAGTATTCATCC
ACAATTTTAAAAGAAAAGGGGGGATTGGGGGGTACAGTGCAGGGGAAAGAATAGTAGACATAATAGCAAC
AGACATACAAACTAAAGAATTACAAAAACAAATTACAAAAATTCAAAATTTTCGGGTTTATTACAGGGAC
AGCAGAGATCCACTTTGGCGCCGGCTCGAGGCCTGCAGGTGCAAAGATGGATAAAGTTTTAAACAGAGAG
GAATCTTTGCAGCTAATGGACCTTCTAGGTCTTGAAAGGAGTGGGAATTGGCTCCGGTGCCCGTCAGTGG
GCAGAGCGCACATCGCCCACAGTCCCCGAGAAGTTGGGGGGAGGGGTCGGCAATTGAACCGGTGCCTAGA
GAAGGTGGCGCGGGGTAAACTGGGAAAGTGATGTCGTGTACTGGCTCCGCCTTTTTCCCGAGGGTGGGGG
AGAACCGTATATAAGTGCAGTAGTCGCCGTGAACGTTCTTTTTCGCAACGGGTTTGCCGCCAGAACACAG
GTAAGTGCCGTGTGTGGTTCCCGCGGGCCTGGCCTCTTTACGGGTTATGGCCCTTGCGTGCCTTGAATTA
CTTCCACCTGGCTGCAGTACGTGATTCTTGATCCCGAGCTTCGGGTTGGAAGTGGGTGGGAGAGTTCGAG
GCCTTGCGCTTAAGGAGCCCCTTCGCCTCGTGCTTGAGTTGAGGCCTGGCCTGGGCGCTGGGGCCGCCGC
GTGCGAATCTGGTGGCACCTTCGCGCCTGTCTCGCTGCTTTCGATAAGTCTCTAGCCATTTAAAATTTTT
GATGACCTGCTGCGACGCTTTTTTTCTGGCAAGATAGTCTTGTAAATGCGGGCCAAGATCTGCACACTGG
TATTTCGGTTTTTGGGGCCGCGGGCGGCGACGGGGCCCGTGCGTCCCAGCGCACATGTTCGGCGAGGCGG
GGCCTGCGAGCGCGGCCACCGAGAATCGGACGGGGGTAGTCTCAAGCTGGCCGGCCTGCTCTGGTGCCTG
GCCTCGCGCCGCCGTGTATCGCCCCGCCCTGGGCGGCAAGGCTGGCCCGGTCGGCACCAGTTGCGTGAGC
GGAAAGATGGCCGCTTCCCGGCCCTGCTGCAGGGAGCTCAAAATGGAGGACGCGGCGCTCGGGAGAGCGG
GCGGGTGAGTCACCCACACAAAGGAAAAGGGCCTTTCCGTCCTCAGCCGTCGCTTCATGTGACTCCACGG
AGTACCGGGCGCCGTCCAGGCACCTCGATTAGTTCTCGAGCTTTTGGAGTACGTCGTCTTTAGGTTGGGG
GGAGGGGTTTTATGCGATGGAGTTTCCCCACACTGAGTGGGTGGAGACTGAAGTTAGGCCAGCTTGGCAC
TTGATGTAATTCTCCTTGGAATTTGCCCTTTTTGAGTTTGGATCTTGGTTCATTCTCAAGCCTCAGACAG
TGGTTCAAAGTTTTTTTCTTCCATTTCAGGTGTCGTGAGGCTAGCACCGCCACCATGTACTGCGCATACA
CAATCCCGGGCATGGGCGGCAACTCTTTGATGTACTACTATAATGGGAAAGCGGTCTATGCTCCATCAGC
AAGCACTGCCGACTACAATAGGGACTCGCCAGGCTATCCTTCCTCCAAACCAGCAACCAGCACTTTCCCT
AGCTCCTTCTTCATGCAAGATGGCCATCACAGCAGTGACCCTTGGAGCTCCTCCAGTGGGATGAATCAGC
CTGGCTATGCAGGAATGTTGGGCAACTCTTCTCATATTCCACAGTCCAGCAGCTACTGTAGCCTGCATCC
ACATGAACGTTTGAGCTATCCATCACACTCCTCAGCAGACATCAATTCCAGTCTTCCTCCGATGTCCACT
TTCCATCGTAGTGGTACAAACCATTACAGCACCTCTTCCTGTACGCCTCCTGCCAACGGGACAGACAGTA
TAATGGCAAATAGAGGAAGCGGGGCAGCCGGCAGCTCCCAGACTGGAGATGCTCTGGGGAAAGCACTTGC
TTCGATCTATTCTCCAGATCACACTAACAACAGCTTTTCATCAAACCCTTCAACTCCTGTTGGCTCTCCT
CCATCTCTCTCAGCAGGCACAGCTGTTTGGTCTAGAAATGGAGGACAGGCCTCATCGTCTCCTAATTATG
AAGGACCCTTACACTCTTTGCAAAGCCGAATTGAAGATCGTTTAGAAAGACTGGATGATGCTATTCATGT
TCTCCGGAACCATGCAGTGGGCCCATCCACAGCTATGCCTGGTGGTCATGGGGACATGCATGGAATCATT
GGACCTTCTCATAATGGAGCCATGGGTGGTCTGGGCTCAGGGTATGGAACCGGCCTTCTTTCAGCCAACA
GACATTCACTCATGGTGGGGACCCATCGTGAAGATGGCGTGGCCCTGAGAGGCAGCCATTCTCTTCTGCC
AAACCAGGTTCCGGTTCCACAGCTTCCTGTCCAGTCTGCGACTTCCCCTGACCTGAACCCACCCCAGGAC
CCTTACAGAGGCATGCCACCAGGACTACAGGGGCAGAGTGTCTCCTCTGGCAGCTCTGAGATCAAATCCG
ATGACGAGGGTGATGAGAACCTGCAAGACACGAAATCTTCGGAGGACAAGAAATTAGATGACGACAAGAA
GGATATCAAATCAATTACTAGCAATAATGACGATGAGGACCTGACACCAGAGCAGAAGGCAGAGCGTGAG
AAGGAGCGGAGGATGGCCAACAATGCCCGAGAGCGTCTGCGGGTCCGTGACATCAACGAGGCTTTCAAAG
AGCTCGGCCGCATGGTGCAGCTCCACCTCAAGAGTGACAAGCCCCAGACCAAGCTCCTGATCCTCCACCA
GGCGGTGGCCGTCATCCTCAGTCTGGAGCAGCAAGTCCGAGAAAGGAATCTGAATCCGAAAGCTGCGTGT
CTGAAAAGAAGGGAGGAAGAGAAGGTGTCCTCAGAGCCTCCCCCTCTCTCCTTGGCCGGCCCACACCCTG
GAATGGGAGACGCATCGAATCACATGGGACAGATGTAGTAATGAACTAGTCCGTAACTTGAAAGTATTTC
GATTTCTTGGCTTTATATATCTTGTGGAAAGGACGAGGGAGTCAGACCACTCTACGGCAGACGCGTTAAG
TCGACAATCAACCTCTGGATTACAAAATTTGTGAAAGATTGACTGGTATTCTTAACTATGTTGCTCCTTT
TACGCTATGTGGATACGCTGCTTTAATGCCTTTGTATCATGCTATTGCTTCCCGTATGGCTTTCATTTTC
TCCTCCTTGTATAAATCCTGGTTGCTGTCTCTTTATGAGGAGTTGTGGCCCGTTGTCAGGCAACGTGGCG
TGGTGTGCACTGTGTTTGCTGACGCAACCCCCACTGGTTGGGGCATTGCCACCACCTGTCAGCTCCTTTC
CGGGACTTTCGCTTTCCCCCTCCCTATTGCCACGGCGGAACTCATCGCCGCCTGCCTTGCCCGCTGCTGG
ACAGGGGCTCGGCTGTTGGGCACTGACAATTCCGTGGTGTTGTCGGGGAAATCATCGTCCTTTCCTTGGC
TGCTCGCCTGTGTTGCCACCTGGATTCTGCGCGGGACGTCCTTCTGCTACGTCCCTTCGGCCCTCAATCC
AGCGGACCTTCCTTCCCGCGGCCTGCTGCCGGCTCTGCGGCCTCTTCCGCGTCTTCGCCTTCGCCCTCAG
ACGAGTCGGATCTCCCTTTGGGCCGCCTCCCCGCGTCGACTTTAAGACCAATGACTTACAAGGCAGCTGT
AGATCTTAGCCACTTTTTAAAAGAAAAGGGGGGACTGGAAGGGCTAATTCACTCCCAACGAAGACAAGAT
CTGCTTTTTGCTTGTACTGGGTCTCTCTGGTTAGACCAGATCTGAGCCTGGGAGCTCTCTGGCTAACTAG
GGAACCCACTGCTTAAGCCTCAATAAAGCTTGCCTTGAGTGCTTCAAGTAGTGTGTGCCCGTCTGTTGTG
TGACTCTGGTAACTAGAGATCCCTCAGACCCTTTTAGTCAGTGTGGAAAATCTCTAGCAGTACGTATAGT
AGTTCATGTCATCTTATTATTCAGTATTTATAACTTGCAAAGAAATGAATATCAGAGAGTGAGAGGAACT
TGTTTATTGCAGCTTATAATGGTTACAAATAAAGCAATAGCATCACAAATTTCACAAATAAAGCATTTTT
TTCACTGCATTCTAGTTGTGGTTTGTCCAAACTCATCAATGTATCTTATCATGTCTGGCTCTAGCTATCC
CGCCCCTAACTCCGCCCATCCCGCCCCTAACTCCGCCCAGTTCCGCCCATTCTCCGCCCCATGGCTGACT
AATTTTTTTTATTTATGCAGAGGCCGAGGCCGCCTCGGCCTCTGAGCTATTCCAGAAGTAGTGAGGAGGC
TTTTTTGGAGGCCTAGGGACGTACCCAATTCGCCCTATAGTGAGTCGTATTACGCGCGCTCACTGGCCGT
CGTTTTACAACGTCGTGACTGGGAAAACCCTGGCGTTACCCAACTTAATCGCCTTGCAGCACATCCCCCT
TTCGCCAGCTGGCGTAATAGCGAAGAGGCCCGCACCGATCGCCCTTCCCAACAGTTGCGCAGCCTGAATG
GCGAATGGG
[124 nt withheld, positions 7220-7343]
C
[91 nt withheld, positions 7345-7435]
A
[49 nt withheld, positions 7437-7485]
CCTTTGACGTTGGAGTCCACGTTCTTT
[37 nt withheld, positions 7513-7549]
ACCCTATCTCGGTCTATTCTTTTGATTTATAAGGGATTTTGCCGATTTCGGCCTATTGGTTAAAAAATGA
GCTGATTTAACAAAAATTTAACGCGAATTTTAACAAAATATTAACGCTTACAATTTAGGTGGCACTTTTC
GGGGAAATGTGCGCGGAACCCCTATTTGTTTATTTTTCTAAATACATTCAAATATGTATCCGCTCATGAG
ACAATAACCCTGATAAATGCTTCAATAATATTGAAAAAGGAAGAGTATGAGTATTCAACATTTCCGTGTC
GCCCTTATTCCCTTTTTTGCGGCATTTTGCCTTCCTGTTTTTGCTCACCCAGAAACGCTGGTGAAAGTAA
AAGATGCTGAAGATCAGTTGGGTGCACGAGTGGGTTACATCGAACTGGATCTCAACAGCGGTAAGATCCT
TGAGAGTTTTCGCCCCGAAGAACGTTTTCCAATGATGAGCACTTTTAAAGTTCTGCTATGTGGCGCGGTA
TTATCCCGTATTGACGCCGGGCAAGAGCAACTCGGTCGCCGCATACACTATTCTCAGAATGACTTGGTTG
AGTACTCACCAGTCACAGAAAAGCATCTTACGGATGGCATGACAGTAAGAGAATTATGCAGTGCTGCCAT
AACCATGAGTGATAACACTGCGGCCAACTTACTTCTGACAACGATCGGAGGACCGAAGGAGCTAACCGCT
TTTTTGCACAACATGGGGGATCATGTAACTCGCCTTGATCGTTGGGAACCGGAGCTGAATGAAGCCATAC
CAAACGACGAGCGTGACACCACGATGCCTGTAGCAATGGCAACAACGTTGCGCAAACTATTAACTGGCGA
ACTACTTACTCTAGCTTCCCGGCAACAATTAATAGACTGGATGGAGGCGGATAAAGTTGCAGGACCACTT
CTGCGCTCGGCCCTTCCGGCTGGCTGGTTTATTGCTGATAAATCTGGAGCCGGTGAGCGTGGGTCTCGCG
GTATCATTGCAGCACTGGGGCCAGATGGTAAGCCCTCCCGTATCGTAGTTATCTACACGACGGGGAGTCA
GGCAACTATGGATGAACGAAATAGACAGATCGCTGAGATAGGTGCCTCACTGATTAAGCATTGGTAACTG
TCAGACCAAGTTTACTCATATATACTTTAGATTGATTTAAAACTTCATTTTTAATTTAAAAGGATCTAGG
TGAAGATCCTTTTTGATAATCTCATGACCAAAATCCCTTAACGTGAGTTTTCGTTCCACTGAGCGTCAGA
CCCCGTAGAAAAGATCAAAGGATCTTCTTGAGATCCTTTTTTTCTGCGCGTAATCTGCTGCTTGCAAACA
AAAAAACCACCGCTACCAGCGGTGGTTTGTTTGCCGGATCAAGAGCTACCAACTCTTTTTCCGAAGGTAA
CTGGCTTCAGCAGAGCGCAGATACCAAATACTGTTCTTCTAGTGTAGCCGTAGTTAGGCCACCACTTCAA
GAACTCTGTAGCACCGCCTACATACCTCGCTCTGCTAATCCTGTTACCAGTGGCTGCTGCCAGTGGCGAT
AAGTCGTGTCTTACCGGGTTGGACTCAAGACGATAGTTACCGGATAAGGCGCAGCGGTCGGGCTGAACGG
GGGGTTCGTGCACACAGCCCAGCTTGGAGCGAACGACCTACACCGAACTGAGATACCTACAGCGTGAGCT
ATGAGAAAGCGCCACGCTTCCCGAAGGGAGAAAGGCGGACAGGTATCCGGTAAGCGGCAGGGTCGGAACA
GGAGAGCGCACGAGGGAGCTTCCAGGGGGAAACGCCTGGTATCTTTATAGTCCTGTCGGGTTTCGCCACC
TCTGACTTGAGCGTCGATTTTTGTGATGCTCGTCAGGGGGGCGGAGCCTATGGAAAAACGCCAGCAACGC
GGCCTTTTTACGGTTCCTGGCCTTTTGCTGGCCTTTTGCTCACATGTTCTTTCCTGCGTTATCCCCTGAT
TCTGTGGATAACCGTATTACCGCCTTTGAGTGAGCTGATACCGCTCGCCGCAGCCGAACGACCGAGCGCA
GCGAGTCAGTGAGCGAGGAAGCGGAAGAGCGCCCAATACGCAAACCGCCTCTCCCCGCGCGTTGGCCGAT
TCATTAATGCAGCTGGCACGACAGGTTTCCCGACTGGAAAGCGGGCAGTGAGCGCAACGCAATTAATGTG
AGTTAGCTCACTCATTAGGCACCCCAGGCTTTACACTTTATGCTTCCGGCTCGTATGTTGTGTGGAATTG
TGAGCGGATAACAATTTCACACAGGAAACAGCTATGACCATGATTACGCCAAGCGCGCAATTAACCCTCA
CTAAAGGGAACAAAAGCTGGAGCTGCAAGC
Features (pLannotate 1.2.2; 31 found; start..end, strand, type, name):
      5..231     +  promoter       RSV promoter: Rous sarcoma virus enhancer/promoter
    232..412     +  LTR            5' LTR (truncated): truncated 5' long terminal repeat (LTR) from HIV-1
    459..584     +  misc_feature   HIV-1 Ψ: packaging signal of human immunodeficiency virus type 1
    568..931     +  CDS            HIV-1 gag (fragment): gag protein from human immunodeficiency virus 1; gag
   1077..1310    +  misc_feature   RRE: The Rev response element (RRE) of HIV-1 allows for Rev-dependent mRNA export from the nucleus to the cytoplasm.
   1687..1713    +  CDS            Rev (fragment): human immunodeficiency virus 1 (HIV-1) Rev protein; rev; enhances nuclear export of unspliced and incompletely spliced viral mRNAs
   1720..1743    +  promoter       SV40 promoter (fragment): SV40 early promoter
   1744..1815    +  promoter       SV40 promoter (fragment): SV40 enhancer and early promoter
   1839..1974    +  rep_origin     SV40 ori: SV40 origin of replication
   2020..2616    +  CDS            PuroR (fragment): puromycin N-acetyltransferase; pac from Streptomyces; confers resistance to puromycin
   2665..2782    +  misc_feature   cPPT/CTS: central polypurine tract and central termination sequence of HIV-1
   2847..2913    +  CDS            small t antigen (fragment): SV40 (simian virus 40) small t antigen
   2920..4098    +  promoter       EF-1α promoter: strong constitutive promoter for human elongation factor EF-1α
   4181..5635    +  CDS            Tcf4 (fragment): ITF2_RAT - Also known as Itf2, Sef2. Experimental evidence at protein level: Swiss-Prot protein existence level 1. Transcription factor that binds to the immunoglobulin enhancer Mu-E5/KE5-motif. Involved in the initiation of neuronal differentiation. Activates transcription by binding to the E box (5'- CANNTG-3'). Binds to the E-box present in the somatostatin receptor 2 initiator element (SSTR2-INR) to activate transcription (By similarity). Interacts with the CCAAT displacement protein (CDP2) to bind the tyrosine hydroxylase enhancer. From Rattus norvegicus (Rat).
   5651..5704    +  promoter       U6 promoter (fragment): RNA polymerase III promoter for human U6 snRNA
   5746..6334    +  misc_feature   WPRE: woodchuck hepatitis virus posttranscriptional regulatory element
   6385..6404    +  misc_feature   cPPT/CTS (fragment): central polypurine tract and central termination sequence of HIV-1
   6406..6639    +  LTR            3' LTR (ΔU3): self-inactivating 3' long terminal repeat (LTR) from HIV-1
   6717..6838    +  polyA_signal   SV40 poly(A) signal: SV40 polyadenylation signal
   6878..7013    +  rep_origin     SV40 ori: SV40 origin of replication
   7034..7052    -  promoter       T7 promoter: promoter for bacteriophage T7 RNA polymerase
   7060..7215    +  CDS            lacZα (fragment): LacZα fragment of β-galactosidase; lacZ fragment
   7220..7648    +  rep_origin     f1 ori (sequence partly withheld): f1 bacteriophage origin of replication; arrow indicates direction of (+) strand synthesis
   7701..7805    +  promoter       AmpR promoter: bla
   7806..8666    +  CDS            AmpR: β-lactamase; bla; confers resistance to ampicillin, carbenicillin, and related antibiotics
   8837..9425    +  rep_origin     ori: high-copy-number ColE1/pMB1/pBR322/pUC origin of replication
   9608..9700    +  CDS            lacI (fragment): lac repressor; lacI; The lac repressor binds to the lac operator to inhibit transcription in E. coli. This inhibition can be relieved by adding lactose or isopropyl-β-D-thiogalactopyranoside (IPTG).
   9713..9734    +  protein_bind   CAP binding site: CAP binding activates transcription in the presence of cAMP. E. coli catabolite activator protein
   9749..9779    +  promoter       lac promoter: promoter for the E. coli lac operon
   9787..9803    +  protein_bind   lac operator: The lac repressor binds to the lac operator to inhibit transcription in E. coli. This inhibition can be relieved by adding lactose or isopropyl-β-D-thiogalactopyranoside (IPTG). lac repressor encoded by lacI
   9848..9866    +  promoter       T3 promoter: promoter for bacteriophage T3 RNA polymerase
