[The description below was written by a language model from this plasmid's Addgene catalogue record and pLannotate feature annotations shown in this document.]
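Description:
TFORF0268 is a lentiviral mammalian expression plasmid built on the pLX_TRC317 backbone and carrying the human TCF4 open reading frame, one member of a barcoded transcription factor ORF collection. It is maintained in E. coli through a high-copy ColE1/pUC-type origin and an ampicillin resistance gene (β-lactamase). An f1 origin and remnants of a lac/T7/T3 cloning region are also present in the bacterial portion. The depositor warns that the plasmid can recombine, which is common for constructs containing repeated LTR sequences.

The viral portion has a third-generation layout. An RSV promoter drives a truncated HIV-1 5' LTR, followed by the Ψ packaging signal with a partial gag sequence, the Rev response element, a cPPT/CTS element, and a self-inactivating ΔU3 3' LTR with a downstream SV40 polyadenylation signal. Two expression units sit between the LTRs. An SV40 early promoter/origin segment lies upstream of the puromycin N-acetyltransferase gene, which allows selection of transduced cells. The EF-1α promoter then drives TCF4, a basic helix-loop-helix factor that binds E-box motifs. A WPRE follows the ORF to enhance transcript stability and expression.

The annotation tool matched the insert to the rat Tcf4 orthologue as a fragment, but the catalogue lists it as a synthesized human isoform. The 24-bp barcode is not annotated, so its position cannot be stated from the record, and a short U6 promoter fragment is called just downstream of the ORF. The construct is intended for TCF4 overexpression, particularly in pooled screens where the barcode identifies which transcription factor each cell received.
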