Addgene plasmid #142579: TFORF0268
Purpose: Lentiviral vector for overexpressing transcription factor ORFs with unique 24-bp barcodes. Barcodes facilitate identification of transcription factors in pooled screens.
Depositing lab: Feng Zhang. Depositing organization: Broad Institute. Publication: A transcription factor atlas of directed differentiation. Joung J, Ma S, Tay T, Geiger-Schuller KR, Kirchgatterer PC, Verdine VK, Guo B, Arias-Garcia MA, Allen WE, Singh A, Kuksenko O, Abudayyeh OO, Gootenberg JS, Fu Z, Macrae RK, Buenrostro JD, Regev A, Zhang F. Cell. 2023 Jan 5;186(1):209-229.e26. doi: 10.1016/j.cell.2022.11.026. PubMed 36608654.
Backbone
  Vector backbone: pLX_TRC317
  Backbone manufacturer: Broad Institute Genetic Perturbation Platform
  Backbone size w/o insert (bp): 8264
  Vector type: Mammalian Expression, Lentiviral
  Selectable markers: Puromycin
Growth in bacteria
  Bacterial resistance: Ampicillin, 100 μg/mL
  Growth temperature: 37°C
  Growth strain: NEB Stable
  Copy number: High Copy
Gene/Insert
  Gene/Insert name: TCF4
  Species: H. sapiens (human)
  Insert size (bp): 1625
  Entrez Gene: TCF4 (a.k.a. CDG2T, E2-2, FCD2, FECD3, ITF-2, ITF2, PTHS, SEF-2, SEF2, SEF2-1, SEF2-1A, SEF2-1B, SEF2-1D, TCF-4, bHLHb19)
  Promoter: EF1a
  Cloning method: Unknown
  Sequencing primers: 5′ GGGTGGAGACTGAAGTTAGGCCAG; 3′ CACATAGCGTAAAAGGAGCAACATAG
Terms and licenses: Academic/Nonprofit Terms; Industry Terms: Not Available to Industry
Depositor comments: NM_001243235,ENST00000570287 . The transcription factor ORF portion of this plasmid was synthesized by Genewiz. Please test multiple small colonies in case of plasmid recombination. To make this collection available in a timely manner, a portion of this collection was not fully sequenced by Addgene. If an Addgene verified full plasmid sequence is not available, please contact us prior to placing an order to request the full sequence.
How to cite: TFORF0268 was a gift from Feng Zhang (Addgene plasmid # 142579 ; http://n2t.net/addgene:142579 ; RRID:Addgene_142579)
