>Addgene plasmid #142579 | TFORF0268 | depositor partial sequence | sequence record 279875 | Insert
ACCGCCACCATGTACTGCGCATACACAATCCCGGGCATGGGCGGCAACTCTTTGATGTACTACTATAATG
GGAAAGCGGTCTATGCTCCATCAGCAAGCACTGCCGACTACAATAGGGACTCGCCAGGCTATCCTTCCTC
CAAACCAGCAACCAGCACTTTCCCTAGCTCCTTCTTCATGCAAGATGGCCATCACAGCAGTGACCCTTGG
AGCTCCTCCAGTGGGATGAATCAGCCTGGCTATGCAGGAATGTTGGGCAACTCTTCTCATATTCCACAGT
CCAGCAGCTACTGTAGCCTGCATCCACATGAACGTTTGAGCTATCCATCACACTCCTCAGCAGACATCAA
TTCCAGTCTTCCTCCGATGTCCACTTTCCATCGTAGTGGTACAAACCATTACAGCACCTCTTCCTGTACG
CCTCCTGCCAACGGGACAGACAGTATAATGGCAAATAGAGGAAGCGGGGCAGCCGGCAGCTCCCAGACTG
GAGATGCTCTGGGGAAAGCACTTGCTTCGATCTATTCTCCAGATCACACTAACAACAGCTTTTCATCAAA
CCCTTCAACTCCTGTTGGCTCTCCTCCATCTCTCTCAGCAGGCACAGCTGTTTGGTCTAGAAATGGAGGA
CAGGCCTCATCGTCTCCTAATTATGAAGGACCCTTACACTCTTTGCAAAGCCGAATTGAAGATCGTTTAG
AAAGACTGGATGATGCTATTCATGTTCTCCGGAACCATGCAGTGGGCCCATCCACAGCTATGCCTGGTGG
TCATGGGGACATGCATGGAATCATTGGACCTTCTCATAATGGAGCCATGGGTGGTCTGGGCTCAGGGTAT
GGAACCGGCCTTCTTTCAGCCAACAGACATTCACTCATGGTGGGGACCCATCGTGAAGATGGCGTGGCCC
TGAGAGGCAGCCATTCTCTTCTGCCAAACCAGGTTCCGGTTCCACAGCTTCCTGTCCAGTCTGCGACTTC
CCCTGACCTGAACCCACCCCAGGACCCTTACAGAGGCATGCCACCAGGACTACAGGGGCAGAGTGTCTCC
TCTGGCAGCTCTGAGATCAAATCCGATGACGAGGGTGATGAGAACCTGCAAGACACGAAATCTTCGGAGG
ACAAGAAATTAGATGACGACAAGAAGGATATCAAATCAATTACTAGCAATAATGACGATGAGGACCTGAC
ACCAGAGCAGAAGGCAGAGCGTGAGAAGGAGCGGAGGATGGCCAACAATGCCCGAGAGCGTCTGCGGGTC
CGTGACATCAACGAGGCTTTCAAAGAGCTCGGCCGCATGGTGCAGCTCCACCTCAAGAGTGACAAGCCCC
AGACCAAGCTCCTGATCCTCCACCAGGCGGTGGCCGTCATCCTCAGTCTGGAGCAGCAAGTCCGAGAAAG
GAATCTGAATCCGAAAGCTGCGTGTCTGAAAAGAAGGGAGGAAGAGAAGGTGTCCTCAGAGCCTCCCCCT
CTCTCCTTGGCCGGCCCACACCCTGGAATGGGAGACGCATCGAATCACATGGGACAGATGTAGTAATGAA
CTAGTCCGTAACTTGAAAGTATTTCGATTTCTTGGCTTTATATATCTTGTGGAAAGGACGAGGGAGTCAG
ACCACTCTACGGCAG
