>Addgene plasmid #142579 | TFORF0268 | depositor partial sequence | sequence record 279876 | Barcode
GGGAGTCAGACCACTCTACGGCAG
